>Addgene plasmid #81415 | pDONR223_WIPI1_p.P139S | addgene full sequence | sequence record 168111 | Addgene NGS Result
GGCAGTTCCCTACTCTCGCGTTAACGCTAGCATGGATGTTTTCCCAGTCACGACGTTGTAAAACGACGGC
CAGTCTTAAGCTCGGGCCCCAAATAATGATTTTATTTTGACTGATAGTGACCTGTTCGTTGCAACAAATT
GATGAGCAATGCTTTTTTATAATGCCAACTTTGTACAAAAAAGTTGGCACCATGGAGGCCGAGGCCGCGG
ACGCTCCCCCGGGCGGGGTTGAGTCGGCGCTCAGCTGCTTCTCTTTCAACCAGGACTGCACATCCCTAGC
AATTGGAACTAAAGCCGGGTATAAGCTGTTTTCTCTGAGTTCTGTGGAGCAGCTGGATCAAGTCCACGGA
AGCAATGAAATCCCGGACGTCTACATCGTGGAGCGCCTCTTCTCCAGCAGCCTGGTGGTGGTAGTCAGTC
ACACAAAACCACGGCAGATGAACGTGTATCACTTCAAGAAAGGCACAGAGATCTGTAATTACAGCTACTC
CAGCAACATCTTGTCCATAAGGCTGAACCGGCAAAGGCTGCTGGTTTGCCTAGAAGAGTCCATTTATATT
CACAACATTAAAGACATGAAGCTGTTGAAGACCCTCCTGGATATTTCTGCAAACCCAACAGGTCTATGTG
CTCTCTCTATCAACCATTCCAATTCTTACCTGGCCTATCCTGGAAGCCTGACTTCAGGGGAGATTGTGCT
TTATGATGGAAACTCCCTGAAAACAGTCTGCACTATTGCTGCCCATGAGGGAACACTAGCTGCCATCACC
TTCAATGCCTCAGGCTCCAAACTAGCAAGTGCGTCTGAAAAAGGCACAGTCATCCGGGTGTTCTCTGTCC
CTGATGGGCAAAAGCTCTATGAGTTCCGGAGAGGGATGAAAAGGTATGTGACAATCAGCTCTCTAGTGTT
CAGTATGGATTCACAATTCCTCTGCGCCTCCAGTAACACCGAGACGGTACACATCTTCAAGCTGGAACAG
GTCACCAACAGTCGACCAGAAGAGCCTTCGACCTGGAGTGGCTACATGGGAAAGATGTTTATGGCTGCTA
CCAACTACCTCCCTACCCAGGTGTCAGACATGATGCATCAGGACAGGGCTTTTGCCACTGCACGCTTGAA
CTTCTCCGGACAGAGGAACATCTGTACCCTCTCAACGATCCAGAAGTTGCCACGGCTGCTAGTTGCGTCA
TCCAGTGGACACCTTTATATGTACAATTTGGATCCTCAGGATGGAGGAGAGTGTGTCTTAATCAAAACCC
ACAGCTTGCTTGGCTCAGGAACAACAGAAGAGAATAAAGAAAATGACCTCAGACCTTCCTTACCTCAGTC
TTATGCAGCGACCGTAGCCAGACCAAGTGCATCTTCAGCCTCCACGGTGCCAGGTTATTCTGAGGACGGC
GGGGCGCTGCGAGGAGAAGTTATTCCTGAACATGAGTTTGCGACGGGACCAGTGTGTCTTGATGATGAGA
ATGAGTTTCCTCCTATAATCTTGTGCCGTGGAAATCAGAAGGGCAAAACGAAGCAGTCATGATTGCCAAC
TTTCTTGTACAAAGTTGGCATTATAAGAAAGCATTGCTTATCAATTTGTTGCAACGAACAGGTCACTATC
AGTCAAAATAAAATCATTATTTGCCATCCAGCTGATATCCCCTATAGTGAGTCGTATTACATGGTCATAG
CTGTTTCCTGGCAGCTCTGGCCCGTGTCTCAAAATCTCTGATGTTACATTGCACAAGATAAAAATATATC
ATCATGCCTCCTCTAGACCAGCCAGGACAGAAATGCCTCGACTTCGCTGCTACCCAAGGTTGCCGGGTGA
CGCACACCGTGGAAACGGATGAAGGCACGAACCCAGTGGACATAAGCCTGTTCGGTTCGTAAGCTGTAAT
GCAAGTAGCGTATGCGCTCACGCAACTGGTCCAGAACCTTGACCGAACGCAGCGGTGGTAACGGCGCAGT
GGCGGTTTTCATGGCTTGTTATGACTGTTTTTTTGGGGTACAGTCTATGCCTCGGGCATCCAAGCAGCAA
GCGCGTTACGCCGTGGGTCGATGTTTGATGTTATGGAGCAGCAACGATGTTACGCAGCAGGGCAGTCGCC
CTAAAACAAAGTTAAACATTATGAGGGAAGCGGTGATCGCCGAAGTATCGACTCAACTATCAGAGGTAGT
TGGCGTCATCGAGCGCCATCTCGAACCGACGTTGCTGGCCGTACATTTGTACGGCTCCGCAGTGGATGGC
GGCCTGAAGCCACACAGTGATATTGATTTGCTGGTTACGGTGACCGTAAGGCTTGATGAAACAACGCGGC
GAGCTTTGATCAACGACCTTTTGGAAACTTCGGCTTCCCCTGGAGAGAGCGAGATTCTCCGCGCTGTAGA
AGTCACCATTGTTGTGCACGACGACATCATTCCGTGGCGTTATCCAGCTAAGCGCGAACTGCAATTTGGA
GAATGGCAGCGCAATGACATTCTTGCAGGTATCTTCGAGCCAGCCACGATCGACATTGATCTGGCTATCT
TGCTGACAAAAGCAAGAGAACATAGCGTTGCCTTGGTAGGTCCAGCGGCGGAGGAACTCTTTGATCCGGT
TCCTGAACAGGATCTATTTGAGGCGCTAAATGAAACCTTAACGCTATGGAACTCGCCGCCCGACTGGGCT
GGCGATGAGCGAAATGTAGTGCTTACGTTGTCCCGCATTTGGTACAGCGCAGTAACCGGCAAAATCGCGC
CGAAGGATGTCGCTGCCGACTGGGCAATGGAGCGCCTGCCGGCCCAGTATCAGCCCGTCATACTTGAAGC
TAGACAGGCTTATCTTGGACAAGAAGAAGATCGCTTGGCCTCGCGCGCAGATCAGTTGGAAGAATTTGTC
CACTACGTGAAAGGCGAGATCACCAAGGTAGTCGGCAAATAACCCTCGAGCCACCCATGACCAAAATCCC
TTAACGTGAGTTACGCGTCGTTCCACTGAGCGTCAGACCCCGTAGAAAAGATCAAAGGATCTTCTTGAGA
TCCTTTTTTTCTGCGCGTAATCTGCTGCTTGCAAACAAAAAAACCACCGCTACCAGCGGTGGTTTGTTTG
CCGGATCAAGAGCTACCAACTCTTTTTCCGAAGGTAACTGGCTTCAGCAGAGCGCAGATACCAAATACTG
TTCTTCTAGTGTAGCCGTAGTTAGGCCACCACTTCAAGAACTCTGTAGCACCGCCTACATACCTCGCTCT
GCTAATCCTGTTACCAGTGGCTGCTGCCAGTGGCGATAAGTCGTGTCTTACCGGGTTGGACTCAAGACGA
TAGTTACCGGATAAGGCGCAGCGGTCGGGCTGAACGGGGGGTTCGTGCACACAGCCCAGCTTGGAGCGAA
CGACCTACACCGAACTGAGATACCTACAGCGTGAGCTATGAGAAAGCGCCACGCTTCCCGAAGGGAGAAA
GGCGGACAGGTATCCGGTAAGCGGCAGGGTCGGAACAGGAGAGCGCACGAGGGAGCTTCCAGGGGGAAAC
GCCTGGTATCTTTATAGTCCTGTCGGGTTTCGCCACCTCTGACTTGAGCGTCGATTTTTGTGATGCTCGT
CAGGGGGGCGGAGCCTATGGAAAAACGCCAGCAACGCGGCCTTTTTACGGTTCCTGGCCTTTTGCTGGCC
TTTTGCTCACATGTTCTTTCCTGCGTTATCCCCTGATTCTGTGGATAACCGTATTACCGCCTTTGAGTGA
GCTGATACCGCTCGCCGCAGCCGAACGACCGAGCGCAGCGAGTCAGTGAGCGAGGAAGCGGAAGAGCGCC
CAATACGCAAACCGCCTCTCCCCGCGCGTTGGCCGATTCATTAATGCAGCTGGCACGACAGGTTTCCCGA
CTGGAAAGCGGGCAGTGAGCGCAACGCAATTAATACGCGTACCGCTAGCCAGGAAGAGTTTGTAGAAACG
CAAAAAGGCCATCCGTCAGGATGGCCTTCTGCTTAGTTTGATGCCTGGCAGTTTATGGCGGGCGTCCTGC
CCGCCACCCTCCGGGCCGTTGCTTCACAACGTTCAAATCCGCTCCCGGCGGATTTGTCCTACTCAGGAGA
GCGTTCACCGACAAACAACAGATAAAACGAAAGGCCCAGTCTTCCGACTGAGCCTTTCGTTTTATTTGAT
GCCT
Features (pLannotate 1.2.2; 12 found; start..end, strand, type, name):
     38..74      -  CDS            lacZα (fragment): LacZα fragment of β-galactosidase; lacZ fragment
     91..186     +  protein_bind   attL3: mutant version of attL; recombination site for the Gateway® LR reaction LR Clonase™
    192..1529    +  CDS            WIPI1: WIPI1_HUMAN - Also known as WIPI49. Experimental evidence at protein level: Swiss-Prot protein existence level 1. Component of the autophagy machinery that controls the major intracellular degradation process by which cytoplasmic materials are packaged into autophagosomes and delivered to lysosomes for degradation (PubMed:28561066). Plays an important role in starvation- and calcium- mediated autophagy, as well as in mitophagy (PubMed:28561066). Functions downstream of the ULK1 and PI3-kinases that produce phosphatidylinositol 3-phosphate (PtdIns3P) on membranes of the endoplasmic reticulum on
   1537..1632    -  protein_bind   attL3: mutant version of attL; recombination site for the Gateway® LR reaction LR Clonase™
   1651..1669    -  promoter       T7 promoter: promoter for bacteriophage T7 RNA polymerase
   1859..1882    +  promoter       Pc promoter (fragment): intI1 (promoter lies within the coding sequence); class 1 integron promoter
   2058..2114    +  CDS            GmR (fragment): gentamycin acetyltransferase; aacC1; confers resistance to gentamycin
   2121..2912    +  CDS            SmR: aminoglycoside adenylyltransferase (Murphy, 1985); aadA; confers resistance to spectinomycin and streptomycin
   3005..3593    +  rep_origin     ori: high-copy-number ColE1/pMB1/pBR322/pUC origin of replication
   3776..3868    +  CDS            lacI (fragment): lac repressor; lacI; The lac repressor binds to the lac operator to inhibit transcription in E. coli. This inhibition can be relieved by adding lactose or isopropyl-β-D-thiogalactopyranoside (IPTG).
   3923..3950    -  terminator     rrnB T2 terminator: transcription terminator T2 from the E. coli rrnB gene
   4082..4125    +  terminator     rrnB T1 terminator: Escherichia coli rrnB; transcription terminator T1 from the E. coli rrnB gene
