[The description below was written by a language model from this plasmid's Addgene catalogue record and pLannotate feature annotations shown in this document.]
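Description:
pDONR223_WIPI1_p.P139S is a Gateway entry clone built on the Invitrogen pDONR223 backbone and carrying a variant allele of human WIPI1 (also known as ATG18, ATG18A or WIPI49). It is a small bacterial plasmid of about 4.1 kb, maintained at high copy in E. coli through a ColE1/pUC-type origin and selected with spectinomycin via the aadA (SmR) aminoglycoside adenylyltransferase gene. That gene sits downstream of fragments of a class 1 integron Pc promoter and a gentamicin acetyltransferase gene. Other annotated features are backbone remnants: short lacZα and lacI fragments, rrnB T1 and T2 transcription terminators, and a T7 promoter just outside the downstream recombination site.

The WIPI1 open reading frame (roughly 1.3 kb) lies between two attL-type recombination sites in opposite orientation. The annotation software labels both as attL3. These sites allow LR Clonase-mediated transfer of the ORF into any compatible Gateway destination vector. The record lists no promoter for the insert, so the plasmid serves as a shuttle and storage clone rather than an expression construct. The ORF is in the "closed" configuration, with a stop codon immediately after the coding sequence, which rules out C-terminal fusion tags supplied by a destination vector. WIPI1 encodes an autophagy component that acts downstream of ULK1 and the PI3-kinases that generate PtdIns3P. Although the plasmid is named for the P139S substitution, the catalogue also lists a T31I change. The clone belongs to the Target Accelerator Plasmid Collection, created for systematic functional testing of rare cancer-associated variants.
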