Addgene plasmid #81415: pDONR223_WIPI1_p.P139S
Purpose: Gateway Donor vector containing WIPI1 , part of the Target Accelerator Plasmid Collection.
Depositing lab: Jesse Boehm & William Hahn & David Root. Depositing organization: Broad Institute. Publication: Systematic Functional Interrogation of Rare Cancer Variants Identifies Oncogenic Alleles. Kim E, Ilic N, Shrestha Y, Zou L, Kamburov A, Zhu C, Yang X, Lubonja R, Tran N, Nguyen C, Lawrence MS, Piccioni F, Bagul M, Doench JG, Chouinard CR, Wu X, Hogstrom L, Natoli T, Tamayo P, Horn H, Corsello SM, Lage K, Root DE, Subramanian A, Golub TR, Getz G, Boehm JS, Hahn WC. Cancer Discov. 2016 Jul;6(7):714-26. doi: 10.1158/2159-8290.CD-16-0160. Epub 2016 May 4. PubMed 27147599.
Backbone
  Vector backbone: pDONR223
  Backbone manufacturer: Invitrogen
  Backbone size w/o insert (bp): 2790
  Vector type: Gateway Entry vector
Growth in bacteria
  Bacterial resistance: Spectinomycin, 50 μg/mL
  Growth temperature: 37°C
  Growth strain: DH5alpha
  Copy number: High Copy
Gene/Insert
  Gene/Insert name: WIPI1
  Species: H. sapiens (human)
  Mutation: T31I; P139S
  GenBank ID: NM_017983.6
  Entrez Gene: WIPI1 (a.k.a. ATG18, ATG18A, WIPI49)
  Promoter: None
  Cloning method: Gateway Cloning
  Sequencing primers: 5′ M13pUC-fwd; 3′ M13-Rev
Terms and licenses: Academic/Nonprofit Terms; Industry Terms: Not Available to Industry
Depositor comments: Closed state: stop codon immediately follows insert
How to cite: pDONR223_WIPI1_p.P139S was a gift from Jesse Boehm & William Hahn & David Root (Addgene plasmid # 81415 ; http://n2t.net/addgene:81415 ; RRID:Addgene_81415)
