>Addgene plasmid #81415 | pDONR223_WIPI1_p.P139S | depositor partial sequence | sequence record 154734 | Insert sequence
ATGGAGGCCGAGGCCGCGGACGCTCCCCCGGGCGGGGTTGAGTCGGCGCTCAGCTGCTTCTCTTTCAACC
AGGACTGCACATCCCTAGCAATTGGAACTAAAGCCGGGTATAAGCTGTTTTCTCTGAGTTCTGTGGAGCA
GCTGGATCAAGTCCACGGAAGCAATGAAATCCCGGACGTCTACATCGTGGAGCGCCTCTTCTCCAGCAGC
CTGGTGGTGGTAGTCAGTCACACAAAACCACGGCAGATGAACGTGTATCACTTCAAGAAAGGCACAGAGA
TCTGTAATTACAGCTACTCCAGCAACATCTTGTCCATAAGGCTGAACCGGCAAAGGCTGCTGGTTTGCCT
AGAAGAGTCCATTTATATTCACAACATTAAAGACATGAAGCTGTTGAAGACCCTCCTGGATATTTCTGCA
AACCCAACAGGTCTATGTGCTCTCTCTATCAACCATTCCAATTCTTACCTGGCCTATCCTGGAAGCCTGA
CTTCAGGGGAGATTGTGCTTTATGATGGAAACTCCCTGAAAACAGTCTGCACTATTGCTGCCCATGAGGG
AACACTAGCTGCCATCACCTTCAATGCCTCAGGCTCCAAACTAGCAAGTGCGTCTGAAAAAGGCACAGTC
ATCCGGGTGTTCTCTGTCCCTGATGGGCAAAAGCTCTATGAGTTCCGGAGAGGGATGAAAAGGTATGTGA
CAATCAGCTCTCTAGTGTTCAGTATGGATTCACAATTCCTCTGCGCCTCCAGTAACACCGAGACGGTACA
CATCTTCAAGCTGGAACAGGTCACCAACAGTCGACCAGAAGAGCCTTCGACCTGGAGTGGCTACATGGGA
AAGATGTTTATGGCTGCTACCAACTACCTCCCTACCCAGGTGTCAGACATGATGCATCAGGACAGGGCTT
TTGCCACTGCACGCTTGAACTTCTCCGGACAGAGGAACATCTGTACCCTCTCAACGATCCAGAAGTTGCC
ACGGCTGCTAGTTGCGTCATCCAGTGGACACCTTTATATGTACAATTTGGATCCTCAGGATGGAGGAGAG
TGTGTCTTAATCAAAACCCACAGCTTGCTTGGCTCAGGAACAACAGAAGAGAATAAAGAAAATGACCTCA
GACCTTCCTTACCTCAGTCTTATGCAGCGACCGTAGCCAGACCAAGTGCATCTTCAGCCTCCACGGTGCC
AGGTTATTCTGAGGACGGCGGGGCGCTGCGAGGAGAAGTTATTCCTGAACATGAGTTTGCGACGGGACCA
GTGTGTCTTGATGATGAGAATGAGTTTCCTCCTATAATCTTGTGCCGTGGAAATCAGAAGGGCAAAACGA
AGCAGTCA
